>Addgene plasmid #77515 | TRIM27 gRNA (BRDN0001149307) | addgene full sequence | sequence record 187912 | Addgene Assembled Sequence
CCCGGGTGCAAAGATGGATAAAGTTTTAAACAGAGAGGAATCTTTGCAGCTAATGGACCTTCTAGGTCTT
GAAAGGAGTGGGAATTGGCTCCGGTGCCCGTCAGTGGGCAGAGCGCACATCGCCCACAGTCCCCGAGAAG
TTGGGGGGAGGGGTCGGCAATTGATCCGGTGCCTAGAGAAGGTGGCGCGGGGTAAACTGGGAAAGTGATG
TCGTGTACTGGCTCCGCCTTTTTCCCGAGGGTGGGGGAGAACCGTATATAAGTGCAGTAGTCGCCGTGAA
CGTTCTTTTTCGCAACGGGTTTGCCGCCAGAACACAGGTAAGTGCCGTGTGTGGTTCCCGCGGGCCTGGC
CTCTTTACGGGTTATGGCCCTTGCGTGCCTTGAATTACTTCCACCTGGCTGCAGTACGTGATTCTTGATC
CCGAGCTTCGGGTTGGAAGTGGGTGGGAGAGTTCGAGGCCTTGCGCTTAAGGAGCCCCTTCGCCTCGTGC
TTGAGTTGAGGCCTGGCCTGGGCGCTGGGGCCGCCGCGTGCGAATCTGGTGGCACCTTCGCGCCTGTCTC
GCTGCTTTCGATAAGTCTCTAGCCATTTAAAATTTTTGATGACCTGCTGCGACGCTTTTTTTCTGGCAAG
ATAGTCTTGTAAATGCGGGCCAAGATCTGCACACTGGTATTTCGGTTTTTGGGGCCGCGGGCGGCGACGG
GGCCCGTGCGTCCCAGCGCACATGTTCGGCGAGGCGGGGCCTGCGAGCGCGGCCACCGAGAATCGGACGG
GGGTAGTCTCAAGCTGGCCGGCCTGCTCTGGTGCCTGGCCTCGCGCCGCCGTGTATCGCCCCGCCCTGGG
CGGCAAGGCTGGCCCGGTCGGCACCAGTTGCGTGAGCGGAAAGATGGCCGCTTCCCGGCCCTGCTGCAGG
GAGCTCAAAATGGAGGACGCGGCGCTCGGGAGAGCGGGCGGGTGAGTCACCCACACAAAGGAAAAGGGCC
TTTCCGTCCTCAGCCGTCGCTTCATGTGACTCCACGGAGTACCGGGCGCCGTCCAGGCACCTCGATTAGT
TCTCGAGCTTTTGGAGTACGTCGTCTTTAGGTTGGGGGGAGGGGTTTTATGCGATGGAGTTTCCCCACAC
TGAGTGGGTGGAGACTGAAGTTAGGCCAGCTTGGCACTTGATGTAATTCTCCTTGGAATTTGCCCTTTTT
GAGTTTGGATCTTGGTTCATTCTCAAGCCTCAGACAGTGGTTCAAAGTTTTTTTCTTCCATTTCAGGTGT
CGTGACGTACGGCCACCATGACCGAGTACAAGCCCACGGTGCGCCTCGCCACCCGCGACGACGTCCCCAG
GGCCGTACGCACCCTCGCCGCCGCGTTCGCCGACTACCCCGCCACGCGCCACACCGTCGATCCGGACCGC
CACATCGAGCGGGTCACCGAGCTGCAAGAACTCTTCCTCACGCGCGTCGGGCTCGACATCGGCAAGGTGT
GGGTCGCGGACGACGGCGCCGCCGTGGCGGTCTGGACCACGCCGGAGAGCGTCGAAGCGGGGGCGGTGTT
CGCCGAGATCGGCCCGCGCATGGCCGAGTTGAGCGGTTCCCGGCTGGCCGCGCAGCAACAGATGGAAGGC
CTCCTGGCGCCGCACCGGCCCAAGGAGCCCGCGTGGTTCCTGGCCACCGTCGGAGTCTCGCCCGACCACC
AGGGCAAGGGTCTGGGCAGCGCCGTCGTGCTCCCCGGAGTGGAGGCGGCCGAGCGCGCCGGGGTGCCCGC
CTTCCTGGAGACCTCCGCGCCCCGCAACCTCCCCTTCTACGAGCGGCTCGGCTTCACCGTCACCGCCGAC
GTCGAGGTGCCCGAAGGACCGCGCACCTGGTGCATGACCCGCAAGCCCGGTGCCTGAACGCGTTAAGTCG
ACAATCAACCTCTGGATTACAAAATTTGTGAAAGATTGACTGGTATTCTTAACTATGTTGCTCCTTTTAC
GCTATGTGGATACGCTGCTTTAATGCCTTTGTATCATGCTATTGCTTCCCGTATGGCTTTCATTTTCTCC
TCCTTGTATAAATCCTGGTTGCTGTCTCTTTATGAGGAGTTGTGGCCCGTTGTCAGGCAACGTGGCGTGG
TGTGCACTGTGTTTGCTGACGCAACCCCCACTGGTTGGGGCATTGCCACCACCTGTCAGCTCCTTTCCGG
GACTTTCGCTTTCCCCCTCCCTATTGCCACGGCGGAACTCATCGCCGCCTGCCTTGCCCGCTGCTGGACA
GGGGCTCGGCTGTTGGGCACTGACAATTCCGTGGTGTTGTCGGGGAAATCATCGTCCTTTCCTTGGCTGC
TCGCCTGTGTTGCCACCTGGATTCTGCGCGGGACGTCCTTCTGCTACGTCCCTTCGGCCCTCAATCCAGC
GGACCTTCCTTCCCGCGGCCTGCTGCCGGCTCTGCGGCCTCTTCCGCGTCTTCGCCTTCGCCCTCAGACG
AGTCGGATCTCCCTTTGGGCCGCCTCCCCGCGTCGACTTTAAGACCAATGACTTACAAGGCAGCTGTAGA
TCTTAGCCACTTTTTAAAAGAAAAGGGGGGACTGGAAGGGCTAATTCACTCCCAACGAAGACAAGATCTG
CTTTTTGCTTGTACTGGGTCTCTCTGGTTAGACCAGATCTGAGCCTGGGAGCTCTCTGGCTAACTAGGGA
ACCCACTGCTTAAGCCTCAATAAAGCTTGCCTTGAGTGCTTCAAGTAGTGTGTGCCCGTCTGTTGTGTGA
CTCTGGTAACTAGAGATCCCTCAGACCCTTTTAGTCAGTGTGGAAAATCTCTAGCAGTACGTATAGTAGT
TCATGTCATCTTATTATTCAGTATTTATAACTTGCAAAGAAATGAATATCAGAGAGTGAGAGGAACTTGT
TTATTGCAGCTTATAATGGTTACAAATAAAGCAATAGCATCACAAATTTCACAAATAAAGCATTTTTTTC
ACTGCATTCTAGTTGTGGTTTGTCCAAACTCATCAATGTATCTTATCATGTCTGGCTCTAGCTATCCCGC
CCCTAACTCCGCCCATCCCGCCCCTAACTCCGCCCAGTTCCGCCCATTCTCCGCCCCATGGCTGACTAAT
TTTTTTTATTTATGCAGAGGCCGAGGCCGCCTCGGCCTCTGAGCTATTCCAGAAGTAGTGAGGAGGCTTT
TTTGGAGGCCTAGGGACGTACCCAATTCGCCCTATAGTGAGTCGTATTACGCGCGCTCACTGGCCGTCGT
TTTACAACGTCGTGACTGGGAAAACCCTGGCGTTACCCAACTTAATCGCCTTGCAGCACATCCCCCTTTC
GCCAGCTGGCGTAATAGCGAAGAGGCCCGCACCGATCGCCCTTCCCAACAGTTGCGCAGCCTGAATGGCG
AATGGG
[124 nt withheld, positions 3367-3490]
C
[91 nt withheld, positions 3492-3582]
A
[49 nt withheld, positions 3584-3632]
CCTTTGACGTTGGAGTCCACGTTCTTT
[37 nt withheld, positions 3660-3696]
ACCCTATCTCGGTCTATTCTTTTGATTTATAAGGGATTTTGCCGATTTCGGCCTATTGGTTAAAAAATGA
GCTGATTTAACAAAAATTTAACGCGAATTTTAACAAAATATTAACGCTTACAATTTAGGTGGCACTTTTC
GGGGAAATGTGCGCGGAACCCCTATTTGTTTATTTTTCTAAATACATTCAAATATGTATCCGCTCATGAG
ACAATAACCCTGATAAATGCTTCAATAATATTGAAAAAGGAAGAGTATGAGTATTCAACATTTCCGTGTC
GCCCTTATTCCCTTTTTTGCGGCATTTTGCCTTCCTGTTTTTGCTCACCCAGAAACGCTGGTGAAAGTAA
AAGATGCTGAAGATCAGTTGGGTGCACGAGTGGGTTACATCGAACTGGATCTCAACAGCGGTAAGATCCT
TGAGAGTTTTCGCCCCGAAGAACGTTTTCCAATGATGAGCACTTTTAAAGTTCTGCTATGTGGCGCGGTA
TTATCCCGTATTGACGCCGGGCAAGAGCAACTCGGTCGCCGCATACACTATTCTCAGAATGACTTGGTTG
AGTACTCACCAGTCACAGAAAAGCATCTTACGGATGGCATGACAGTAAGAGAATTATGCAGTGCTGCCAT
AACCATGAGTGATAACACTGCGGCCAACTTACTTCTGACAACGATCGGAGGACCGAAGGAGCTAACCGCT
TTTTTGCACAACATGGGGGATCATGTAACTCGCCTTGATCGTTGGGAACCGGAGCTGAATGAAGCCATAC
CAAACGACGAGCGTGACACCACGATGCCTGTAGCAATGGCAACAACGTTGCGCAAACTATTAACTGGCGA
ACTACTTACTCTAGCTTCCCGGCAACAATTAATAGACTGGATGGAGGCGGATAAAGTTGCAGGACCACTT
CTGCGCTCGGCCCTTCCGGCTGGCTGGTTTATTGCTGATAAATCTGGAGCCGGTGAGCGTGGGTCTCGCG
GTATCATTGCAGCACTGGGGCCAGATGGTAAGCCCTCCCGTATCGTAGTTATCTACACGACGGGGAGTCA
GGCAACTATGGATGAACGAAATAGACAGATCGCTGAGATAGGTGCCTCACTGATTAAGCATTGGTAACTG
TCAGACCAAGTTTACTCATATATACTTTAGATTGATTTAAAACTTCATTTTTAATTTAAAAGGATCTAGG
TGAAGATCCTTTTTGATAATCTCATGACCAAAATCCCTTAACGTGAGTTTTCGTTCCACTGAGCGTCAGA
CCCCGTAGAAAAGATCAAAGGATCTTCTTGAGATCCTTTTTTTCTGCGCGTAATCTGCTGCTTGCAAACA
AAAAAACCACCGCTACCAGCGGTGGTTTGTTTGCCGGATCAAGAGCTACCAACTCTTTTTCCGAAGGTAA
CTGGCTTCAGCAGAGCGCAGATACCAAATACTGTTCTTCTAGTGTAGCCGTAGTTAGGCCACCACTTCAA
GAACTCTGTAGCACCGCCTACATACCTCGCTCTGCTAATCCTGTTACCAGTGGCTGCTGCCAGTGGCGAT
AAGTCGTGTCTTACCGGGTTGGACTCAAGACGATAGTTACCGGATAAGGCGCAGCGGTCGGGCTGAACGG
GGGGTTCGTGCACACAGCCCAGCTTGGAGCGAACGACCTACACCGAACTGAGATACCTACAGCGTGAGCT
ATGAGAAAGCGCCACGCTTCCCGAAGGGAGAAAGGCGGACAGGTATCCGGTAAGCGGCAGGGTCGGAACA
GGAGAGCGCACGAGGGAGCTTCCAGGGGGAAACGCCTGGTATCTTTATAGTCCTGTCGGGTTTCGCCACC
TCTGACTTGAGCGTCGATTTTTGTGATGCTCGTCAGGGGGGCGGAGCCTATGGAAAAACGCCAGCAACGC
GGCCTTTTTACGGTTCCTGGCCTTTTGCTGGCCTTTTGCTCACATGTTCTTTCCTGCGTTATCCCCTGAT
TCTGTGGATAACCGTATTACCGCCTTTGAGTGAGCTGATACCGCTCGCCGCAGCCGAACGACCGAGCGCA
GCGAGTCAGTGAGCGAGGAAGCGGAAGAGCGCCCAATACGCAAACCGCCTCTCCCCGCGCGTTGGCCGAT
TCATTAATGCAGCTGGCACGACAGGTTTCCCGACTGGAAAGCGGGCAGTGAGCGCAACGCAATTAATGTG
AGTTAGCTCACTCATTAGGCACCCCAGGCTTTACACTTTATGCTTCCGGCTCGTATGTTGTGTGGAATTG
TGAGCGGATAACAATTTCACACAGGAAACAGCTATGACCATGATTACGCCAAGCGCGCAATTAACCCTCA
CTAAAGGGAACAAAAGCTGGAGCTGCAAGCTTAATGTAGTCTTATGCAATACTCTTGTAGTCTTGCAACA
TGGTAACGATGAGTTAGCAACATGCCTTACAAGGAGAGAAAAAGCACCGTGCATGCCGATTGGTGGAAGT
AAGGTGGTACGATCGTGCCTTATTAGGAAGGCAACAGACGGGTCTGACATGGATTGGACGAACCACTGAA
TTGCCGCATTGCAGAGATATTGTATTTAAGTGCCTAGCTCGATACATAAACGGGTCTCTCTGGTTAGACC
AGATCTGAGCCTGGGAGCTCTCTGGCTAACTAGGGAACCCACTGCTTAAGCCTCAATAAAGCTTGCCTTG
AGTGCTTCAAGTAGTGTGTGCCCGTCTGTTGTGTGACTCTGGTAACTAGAGATCCCTCAGACCCTTTTAG
TCAGTGTGGAAAATCTCTAGCAGTGGCGCCCGAACAGGGACTTGAAAGCGAAAGGGAAACCAGAGGAGCT
CTCTCGACGCAGGACTCGGCTTGCTGAAGCGCGCACGGCAAGAGGCGAGGGGCGGCGACTGGTGAGTACG
CCAAAAATTTTGACTAGCGGAGGCTAGAAGGAGAGAGATGGGTGCGAGAGCGTCAGTATTAAGCGGGGGA
GAATTAGATCGCGATGGGAAAAAATTCGGTTAAGGCCAGGGGGAAAGAAAAAATATAAATTAAAACATAT
AGTATGGGCAAGCAGGGAGCTAGAACGATTCGCAGTTAATCCTGGCCTGTTAGAAACATCAGAAGGCTGT
AGACAAATACTGGGACAGCTACAACCATCCCTTCAGACAGGATCAGAAGAACTTAGATCATTATATAATA
CAGTAGCAACCCTCTATTGTGTGCATCAAAGGATAGAGATAAAAGACACCAAGGAAGCTTTAGACAAGAT
AGAGGAAGAGCAAAACAAAAGTAAGACCACCGCACAGCAAGCGGCCGCTGATCTTCAGACCTGGAGGAGG
AGATATGAGGGACAATTGGAGAAGTGAATTATATAAATATAAAGTAGTAAAAATTGAACCATTAGGAGTA
GCACCCACCAAGGCAAAGAGAAGAGTGGTGCAGAGAGAAAAAAGAGCAGTGGGAATAGGAGCTTTGTTCC
TTGGGTTCTTGGGAGCAGCAGGAAGCACTATGGGCGCAGCGTCAATGACGCTGACGGTACAGGCCAGACA
ATTATTGTCTGGTATAGTGCAGCAGCAGAACAATTTGCTGAGGGCTATTGAGGCGCAACAGCATCTGTTG
CAACTCACAGTCTGGGGCATCAAGCAGCTCCAGGCAAGAATCCTGGCTGTGGAAAGATACCTAAAGGATC
AACAGCTCCTGGGGATTTGGGGTTGCTCTGGAAAACTCATTTGCACCACTGCTGTGCCTTGGAATGCTAG
TTGGAGTAATAAATCTCTGGAACAGATTTGGAATCACACGACCTGGATGGAGTGGGACAGAGAAATTAAC
AATTACACAAGCTTAATACACTCCTTAATTGAAGAATCGCAAAACCAGCAAGAAAAGAATGAACAAGAAT
TATTGGAATTAGATAAATGGGCAAGTTTGTGGAATTGGTTTAACATAACAAATTGGCTGTGGTATATAAA
ATTATTCATAATGATAGTAGGAGGCTTGGTAGGTTTAAGAATAGTTTTTGCTGTACTTTCTATAGTGAAT
AGAGTTAGGCAGGGATATTCACCATTATCGTTTCAGACCCACCTCCCAACCCCGAGGGGACCCAGAGAGG
GCCTATTTCCCATGATTCCTTCATATTTGCATATACGATACAAGGCTGTTAGAGAGATAATTAGAATTAA
TTTGACTGTAAACACAAAGATATTAGTACAAAATACGTGACGTAGAAAGTAATAATTTCTTGGGTAGTTT
GCAGTTTTAAAATTATGTTTTAAAATGGACTATCATATGCTTACCGTAACTTGAAAGTATTTCGATTTCT
TGGCTTTATATATCTTGTGGAAAGGACGAAACACCGCTTGCCGCAGATTATCAGAGGTTTTAGAGCTAGA
AATAGCAAGTTAAAATAAGGCTAGTCCGTTATCAACTTGAAAAAGTGGCACCGAGTCGGTGCTTTTTTAA
GCTTGGCGTAACTAGATCTTGAGACAAATGGCAGTATTCATCCACAATTTTAAAAGAAAAGGGGGGATTG
GGGGGTACAGTGCAGGGGAAAGAATAGTAGACATAATAGCAACAGACATACAAACTAAAGAATTACAAAA
ACAAATTACAAAAATTCAAAATTTTCGGGTTTATTACAGGGACAGCAGAGATCCACTTTGGCGCCGGCTC
GAGGGGG
Features (pLannotate 1.2.2; 29 found; start..end, strand, type, name):
     14..80      +  CDS            small t antigen (fragment): SV40 (simian virus 40) small t antigen
    106..317     +  promoter       EF-1α core promoter: core promoter for human elongation factor EF-1α
    318..1256    +  intron         EF-1α intron A: intron upstream of the start codon of human EF-1α
   1278..1877    +  CDS            PuroR (fragment): puromycin N-acetyltransferase; pac from Streptomyces; confers resistance to puromycin
   1893..2481    +  misc_feature   WPRE: woodchuck hepatitis virus posttranscriptional regulatory element
   2532..2551    +  misc_feature   cPPT/CTS (fragment): central polypurine tract and central termination sequence of HIV-1
   2553..2786    +  LTR            3' LTR (ΔU3): self-inactivating 3' long terminal repeat (LTR) from HIV-1
   2864..2985    +  polyA_signal   SV40 poly(A) signal: SV40 polyadenylation signal
   3025..3160    +  rep_origin     SV40 ori: SV40 origin of replication
   3181..3199    -  promoter       T7 promoter: promoter for bacteriophage T7 RNA polymerase
   3207..3362    +  CDS            lacZα (fragment): LacZα fragment of β-galactosidase; lacZ fragment
   3367..3795    +  rep_origin     f1 ori (sequence partly withheld): f1 bacteriophage origin of replication; arrow indicates direction of (+) strand synthesis
   3848..3952    +  promoter       AmpR promoter: bla
   3953..4813    +  CDS            AmpR: β-lactamase; bla; confers resistance to ampicillin, carbenicillin, and related antibiotics
   4984..5572    +  rep_origin     ori: high-copy-number ColE1/pMB1/pBR322/pUC origin of replication
   5755..5847    +  CDS            lacI (fragment): lac repressor; lacI; The lac repressor binds to the lac operator to inhibit transcription in E. coli. This inhibition can be relieved by adding lactose or isopropyl-β-D-thiogalactopyranoside (IPTG).
   5860..5881    +  protein_bind   CAP binding site: CAP binding activates transcription in the presence of cAMP. E. coli catabolite activator protein
   5896..5926    +  promoter       lac promoter: promoter for the E. coli lac operon
   5934..5950    +  protein_bind   lac operator: The lac repressor binds to the lac operator to inhibit transcription in E. coli. This inhibition can be relieved by adding lactose or isopropyl-β-D-thiogalactopyranoside (IPTG). lac repressor encoded by lacI
   5995..6013    +  promoter       T3 promoter: promoter for bacteriophage T3 RNA polymerase
   6041..6267    +  promoter       RSV promoter: Rous sarcoma virus enhancer/promoter
   6268..6448    +  LTR            5' LTR (truncated): truncated 5' long terminal repeat (LTR) from HIV-1
   6495..6620    +  misc_feature   HIV-1 Ψ: packaging signal of human immunodeficiency virus type 1
   6604..6967    +  CDS            HIV-1 gag (fragment): gag protein from human immunodeficiency virus 1; gag
   7113..7346    +  misc_feature   RRE: The Rev response element (RRE) of HIV-1 allows for Rev-dependent mRNA export from the nucleus to the cytoplasm.
   7723..7749    +  CDS            Rev (fragment): human immunodeficiency virus 1 (HIV-1) Rev protein; rev; enhances nuclear export of unspliced and incompletely spliced viral mRNAs
   7753..7993    +  promoter       U6 promoter: RNA polymerase III promoter for human U6 snRNA
   8023..8098    +  misc_RNA       gRNA scaffold: guide RNA scaffold for the Streptococcus pyogenes CRISPR/Cas9 system
   8154..8271    +  misc_feature   cPPT/CTS: central polypurine tract and central termination sequence of HIV-1
