[The description below was written by a language model from this plasmid's Addgene catalogue record and pLannotate feature annotations shown in this document.]
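Description:
TRIM27 gRNA (BRDN0001149307) is a third-generation lentiviral guide RNA plasmid built on the lentiGuide-Puro backbone and designed to direct Streptococcus pyogenes Cas9 to the human TRIM27 gene (also known as RFP or RNF76). The roughly 8.3 kb plasmid is propagated in E. coli through a high-copy ColE1/pUC-type origin with ampicillin selection from the β-lactamase gene. It also carries an f1 origin, an SV40 origin and remnants of a lac/T7/T3 cloning region inherited from the parental vector.

The lentiviral transfer cassette begins with an RSV promoter fused to a truncated HIV-1 5' LTR, which makes genomic RNA production Tat-independent. This is followed by the Ψ packaging signal with a partial gag sequence, and by the Rev response element for Rev-dependent nuclear export. Downstream, a human U6 RNA polymerase III promoter drives the TRIM27-specific spacer joined to the Cas9 gRNA scaffold, and a cPPT/CTS element aids nuclear import of the reverse-transcribed genome. A separate EF-1α core promoter with its intron A expresses puromycin N-acetyltransferase for selection of transduced mammalian cells. A WPRE enhances transcript expression, and the cassette ends in a self-inactivating ΔU3 3' LTR followed by an SV40 polyadenylation signal.

The plasmid does not encode Cas9, so it is meant to be used with a separate Cas9 vector or in cells that already express the nuclease, typically to knock out TRIM27. According to the depositor's notes, it belongs to a set of guides associated with a human kinome gRNA library produced with optimized sgRNA design rules.
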