Addgene plasmid #77515: TRIM27 gRNA (BRDN0001149307)
Purpose: 3rd generation lentiviral gRNA plasmid targeting human TRIM27
Depositing lab: John Doench & David Root. Depositing organization: Broad Institute. Publication: Optimized sgRNA design to maximize activity and minimize off-target effects of CRISPR-Cas9. Doench JG, Fusi N, Sullender M, Hegde M, Vaimberg EW, Donovan KF, Smith I, Tothova Z, Wilen C, Orchard R, Virgin HW, Listgarten J, Root DE. Nat Biotechnol. 2016 Jan 18. doi: 10.1038/nbt.3437. PubMed 26780180.
Backbone
  Vector backbone: lentiGuide-Puro
  Backbone manufacturer: Zhang Lab (Addgene plasmid # 52963)
  Vector type: Mammalian Expression, Lentiviral, CRISPR
  Selectable markers: Puromycin
Growth in bacteria
  Bacterial resistance: Ampicillin, 100 μg/mL
  Growth temperature: 37°C
  Growth strain: DH5alpha
  Copy number: High Copy
Gene/Insert
  Gene/Insert name: TRIM27 (alt names: TRIM27; NM_006510.4)
  gRNA/shRNA sequence: CTTGCCGCAGATTATCAGAG
  Species: H. sapiens (human)
  Entrez Gene: TRIM27 (a.k.a. RFP, RNF76)
  Promoter: hU6
  Cloning method: Unknown
  Sequencing primers: 5′ U6-F; 3′ pS2-R
Terms and licenses: Academic/Nonprofit Terms; Industry Terms: Not Available to Industry
Depositor comments: The gRNA was designed to target the following Genbank reference sequence(s): NM_006510.4. Note that this plasmid does NOT contain Cas9. It should be used in conjunction with lentiCas9-Blast (Addgene #52962) or otherwise with cell lines already expressing Cas9. Browse the full kinome gRNA library at http://www.addgene.org/pooled-library/broadgpp-human-kinome/ or visit http://www.broadinstitute.org/rnai/public/ for detailed protocols and information.
How to cite: TRIM27 gRNA (BRDN0001149307) was a gift from John Doench & David Root (Addgene plasmid # 77515 ; http://n2t.net/addgene:77515 ; RRID:Addgene_77515)
