>Addgene plasmid #77515 | TRIM27 gRNA (BRDN0001149307) | depositor partial sequence | sequence record 144975 | Target Sequence
CTTGCCGCAGATTATCAGAG
