>Addgene plasmid #77515 | TRIM27 gRNA (BRDN0001149307) | addgene partial sequence | sequence record 187911 | hU6-F
TAGAAAGTAATAATTTCTTGGGTAGTTTGCAGTTTTAAAATTATGTTTTAAAATGGACTATCATATGCTT
ACCGTAACTTGAAAGTATTTCGATTTCTTGGCTTTATATATCTTGTGGAAAGGACGAAACACCGCTTGCC
GCAGATTATCAGAGGTTTTAGAGCTAGAAATAGCAAGTTAAAATAAGGCTAGTCCGTTATCAACTTGAAA
AAGTGGCACCGAGTCGGTGCTTTTTTAAGCTTGGCGTAACTAGATCTTGAGACAAATGGCAGTATTCATC
CACAATTTTAAAAGAAAAGGGGGGATTGGGGGGTACAGTGCAGGGGAAAGAATAGTAGACATAATAGCAA
CAGACATACAAACTAAAGAATTACAAAAACAAATTACAAAAATTCAAAATTTTCGGGTTTATTACAGGGA
CAGCAGAGATCCACTTTGGCGCCGGCTCGAGGGGGCCCGGGTGCAAAGATGGATAAAGTTTTAAACAGAG
AGGAATCTTTGCAGCTAATGGACCTTCTAGGTCTTGAAAGGAGTGGGAATTGGCTCCGGTGCCCGTCAGT
GGGCAGAGCG
